Addgene plasmid #117330: pmiRGLO-CERS2-201
Purpose: Dual luciferase assay for miRNA-targeted UTR
Depositing lab: Volker Busskamp. Depositing organization: Technische Universitaet Dresden. Publication: Combined Experimental and System-Level Analyses Reveal the Complex Regulatory Network of miR-124 during Human Neurogenesis. Kutsche LK, Gysi DM, Fallmann J, Lenk K, Petri R, Swiersy A, Klapper SD, Pircs K, Khattak S, Stadler PF, Jakobsson J, Nowick K, Busskamp V. Cell Syst. 2018 Sep 28. pii: S2405-4712(18)30358-2. doi: 10.1016/j.cels.2018.08.011. PubMed 30292704.
Backbone
  Vector backbone: pmiRGLO
  Backbone manufacturer: Promega
  Backbone size w/o insert (bp): 7334
  Vector type: Mammalian Expression, Luciferase
  Selectable markers: Neomycin (select with G418)
Growth in bacteria
  Bacterial resistance: Ampicillin, 100 μg/mL
  Growth temperature: 37°C
  Growth strain: DH5alpha
  Copy number: High Copy
Gene/Insert
  Gene/Insert name: 3' UTR CERS2-201
  Species: H. sapiens (human)
  Insert size (bp): 975
  Promoter: Murine PGK-1
  Tag / fusion protein: luciferase (N terminal on backbone)
  Cloning method: Gibson Cloning
  Sequencing primers: 5′ Fluc-F1 (AGAAGCTGCGCGGTGGTGTTGTG); 3′ T7terminal
Terms and licenses: Academic/Nonprofit Terms; Industry Terms: Not Available to Industry
Depositor comments: 5' NheI cloning site destroyed, 3' XbaI cloning site destroyed
How to cite: pmiRGLO-CERS2-201 was a gift from Volker Busskamp (Addgene plasmid # 117330 ; http://n2t.net/addgene:117330 ; RRID:Addgene_117330)
