[The description below was written by a language model from this plasmid's Addgene catalogue record and pLannotate feature annotations shown in this document.]
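Description:
pmiRGLO-CERS2-201 is a mammalian dual-luciferase reporter plasmid built on the Promega pmiRGLO backbone and used to test whether a 3' untranslated region is targeted by a microRNA. It is propagated in E. coli as a high-copy plasmid through a ColE1/pUC-type origin with ampicillin resistance (AmpR under its own bla promoter), and it also carries a ColE1 cer site, which helps keep the plasmid monomeric. The two sequence records, one from the depositor and one from repository sequencing, are both 8,305 nt and show the same set of features with different start coordinates.

The test cassette consists of the mouse PGK-1 promoter driving the synthetic firefly luciferase gene luc2, followed by a 975 bp human insert corresponding to the 3' UTR of the CERS2-201 transcript. The insert is not annotated as a feature, but it fits the unannotated gap between the end of luc2 and the residual multiple cloning site. It was introduced by Gibson assembly, and both the NheI and XbaI cloning sites were destroyed in the process. An SV40 poly(A) signal is annotated downstream of this region, on the opposite strand in the generated table. Because the UTR becomes part of the firefly luciferase transcript, miRNA binding to it should lower firefly signal.

A second, independent cassette uses the SV40 enhancer/early promoter to express human codon-optimized Renilla luciferase, followed immediately by a neomycin phosphotransferase coding region and a synthetic poly(A) signal. This provides an internal normalization control on the same plasmid and G418 selection in mammalian cells. Several short annotations (SET1, large T antigen, M13 ori, bom, tnpA fragments) are probably incidental matches rather than functional parts. The associated study concerns the miR-124 regulatory network during human neurogenesis, which suggests CERS2 was examined as a candidate target.
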