Features (pLannotate 1.2.2; 18 found; start..end, strand, type, name):
     17..66      +  CDS            SET1 (fragment): solubility-enhancement tag derived from T7 phage gene 10B
     74..93      +  terminator     T7 terminator (fragment): transcription terminator for bacteriophage T7 RNA polymerase
    115..236     -  polyA_signal   SV40 poly(A) signal: SV40 polyadenylation signal
    259..327     -  CDS            large T antigen (fragment): large T antigen from SV40 (simian virus 40)
    332..364     +  rep_origin     M13 ori (fragment): M13 bacteriophage origin of replication; arrow indicates direction of (+) strand synthesis
    365..416     -  misc_feature   bom (fragment): basis of mobility region from pBR322
    481..838     +  promoter       SV40 promoter: SV40 enhancer and early promoter
    889..1821    +  CDS            hRluc: Renilla luciferase human codon-optimized
   1872..2664    +  CDS            NeoR/KanR (fragment): aminoglycoside phosphotransferase from Tn5; aph(3')-II (or nptII); confers resistance to neomycin, kanamycin, and G418 (Geneticin®)
   2728..2776    +  polyA_signal   poly(A) signal: synthetic polyadenylation signal
   2797..2889    -  CDS            tnpA (fragment): TN5P_ECOLX - Also known as tnp. Experimental evidence at protein level: Swiss-Prot protein existence level 1. Mediates transposition of transposon Tn5 by a 'cut and paste' mechanism. First, the monomeric transposase binds the 19 bp inverted DNA repeats flanking the transposon. Then, dimerization of the DNA- bound transposase creates a synaptic DNA complex. After nicking of the first DNA strand, excision of the transposon proceeds through a series of intermediates. The transposase then mediates the insertion of the transposon at a new site by strand transfer. The activity of the wild- type tran
   2932..3036    +  promoter       AmpR promoter: bla
   3037..3897    +  CDS            AmpR: β-lactamase; bla; confers resistance to ampicillin, carbenicillin, and related antibiotics
   4055..4643    -  rep_origin     ori: high-copy-number ColE1/pMB1/pBR322/pUC origin of replication
   4759..5042    +  misc_feature   cer region: ColE1-derived recombination site that helps to maintain plasmids as monomers
   5099..5598    +  promoter       PGK promoter: mouse phosphoglycerate kinase 1 promoter
   5645..7297    +  CDS            luciferase: firefly luciferase synthetic luc2 version of the luciferase gene
   8292..10      +  misc_feature   MCS (fragment) (across the origin): pUC18/19 multiple cloning site
>Addgene plasmid #117330 | pmiRGLO-CERS2-201 | depositor full sequence | sequence record 221466 | Full Sequence
CATGCAAGCTGATCCGGCTGCTAACAAAGCCCGAAAGGAAGCTGAGTTGGCTGCTGCCACCGCTGAGCAA
TAACTAGCATAACCCCTTGGGGCGGCCGCTTCGAGCAGACATGATAAGATACATTGATGAGTTTGGACAA
ACCACAACTAGAATGCAGTGAAAAAAATGCTTTATTTGTGAAATTTGTGATGCTATTGCTTTATTTGTAA
CCATTATAAGCTGCAATAAACAAGTTAACAACAACAATTGCATTCATTTTATGTTTCAGGTTCAGGGGGA
GATGTGGGAGGTTTTTTTAAGCAAGTAAAACCTCTACAAATGTGGTAAAATCGAATTTTAACAAAATATT
AACGCTTACAATTTCCTGATGCGGTATTTTCTCCTTACGCATCTGTGCGGTATTTCACACCGCATACGCG
GATCTGCGCAGCACCATGGCCTGAAATAACCTCTGAAAGAGGAACTTGGTTAGGTACCTTCTGAGGCGGA
AAGAACCAGCTGTGGAATGTGTGTCAGTTAGGGTGTGGAAAGTCCCCAGGCTCCCCAGCAGGCAGAAGTA
TGCAAAGCATGCATCTCAATTAGTCAGCAACCAGGTGTGGAAAGTCCCCAGGCTCCCCAGCAGGCAGAAG
TATGCAAAGCATGCATCTCAATTAGTCAGCAACCATAGTCCCGCCCCTAACTCCGCCCATCCCGCCCCTA
ACTCCGCCCAGTTCCGCCCATTCTCCGCCCCATGGCTGACTAATTTTTTTTATTTATGCAGAGGCCGAGG
CCGCCTCGGCCTCTGAGCTATTCCAGAAGTAGTGAGGAGGCTTTTTTGGAGGCCTAGGCTTTTGCAAAAA
GCTTGATTCTTCTGACACAACAGTCTCGAACCAAAGGCTGGAGCCACCATGGCTTCCAAGGTGTACGACC
CCGAGCAACGCAAACGCATGATCACTGGGCCTCAGTGGTGGGCTCGCTGCAAGCAAATGAACGTGCTGGA
CTCCTTCATCAACTACTATGATTCCGAGAAGCACGCCGAGAACGCCGTGATTTTTCTGCATGGTAACGCT
GCCTCCAGCTACCTGTGGAGGCACGTCGTGCCTCACATCGAGCCCGTGGCTAGATGCATCATCCCTGATC
TGATCGGAATGGGTAAGTCCGGCAAGAGCGGGAATGGCTCATATCGCCTCCTGGATCACTACAAGTACCT
CACCGCTTGGTTCGAGCTGCTGAACCTTCCAAAGAAAATCATCTTTGTGGGCCACGACTGGGGGGCTTGT
CTGGCCTTTCACTACTCCTACGAGCACCAAGACAAGATCAAGGCCATCGTCCATGCTGAGAGTGTCGTGG
ACGTGATCGAGTCCTGGGACGAGTGGCCTGACATCGAGGAGGATATCGCCCTGATCAAGAGCGAAGAGGG
CGAGAAAATGGTGCTTGAGAATAACTTCTTCGTCGAGACCATGCTCCCAAGCAAGATCATGCGGAAACTG
GAGCCTGAGGAGTTCGCTGCCTACCTGGAGCCATTCAAGGAGAAGGGCGAGGTTAGACGGCCTACCCTCT
CCTGGCCTCGCGAGATCCCTCTCGTTAAGGGAGGCAAGCCCGACGTCGTCCAGATTGTCCGCAACTACAA
CGCCTACCTTCGGGCCAGCGACGATCTGCCTAAGATGTTCATCGAGTCCGACCCTGGGTTCTTTTCCAAC
GCTATTGTCGAGGGAGCTAAGAAGTTCCCTAACACCGAGTTCGTGAAGGTGAAGGGCCTCCACTTCAGCC
AGGAGGACGCTCCAGATGAAATGGGTAAGTACATCAAGAGCTTCGTGGAGCGCGTGCTGAAGAACGAGCA
GACCGGTGGTGGGAGCGGAGGTGGCGGATCAGGTGGCGGAGGCTCCGGAGGGATTGAACAAGATGGATTG
CACGCAGGTTCTCCGGCCGCTTGGGTGGAGAGGCTATTCGGCTATGACTGGGCACAACAGACAATCGGCT
GCTCTGATGCCGCCGTGTTCCGGCTGTCAGCGCAGGGGCGCCCGGTTCTTTTTGTCAAGACCGACCTGTC
CGGTGCCCTGAATGAACTGCAGGACGAGGCAGCGCGGCTATCGTGGCTGGCCACGACGGGCGTTCCTTGC
GCAGCTGTGCTCGACGTTGTCACTGAAGCGGGAAGGGACTGGCTGCTATTGGGCGAAGTGCCGGGGCAGG
ATCTCCTGTCATCTCACCTTGCTCCTGCCGAGAAAGTATCCATCATGGCTGATGCAATGCGGCGGCTGCA
TACGCTTGATCCGGCTACCTGCCCATTCGACCACCAAGCGAAACATCGCATCGAGCGAGCACGTACTCGG
ATGGAAGCCGGTCTTGTCGATCAGGATGATCTGGACGAAGAGCATCAGGGGCTCGCGCCAGCCGAACTGT
TCGCCAGGCTCAAGGCGCGCATGCCCGACGGCGAGGATCTCGTCGTGACCCATGGCGATGCCTGCTTGCC
GAATATCATGGTGGAAAATGGCCGCTTTTCTGGATTCATCGACTGTGGCCGGCTGGGTGTGGCGGACCGC
TATCAGGACATAGCGTTGGCTACCCGTGATATTGCTGAAGAGCTTGGCGGCGAATGGGCTGACCGCTTCC
TCGTGCTTTACGGTATCGCCGCTCCCGATTCGCAGCGCATCGCCTTCTATCGCCTTCTTGACGAGTTCTT
CTGAGCGGGACTCTGGGGTTCGAAATGACCGACCAAGCGACGCCCAACCTGCCATCACGATGGCCGCAAT
AAAATATCTTTATTTTCATTACATCTGTGTGTTGGTTTTTTGTGTGAATCGATAGCGATAAGGATCCTCT
TTGCGCTTGCGTTTTCCCTTGTCCAGATAGCCCAGTAGCTGACATTCATCCGGGGTCAGCACCGTTTCTG
CGGACTGGCTTTCTACGTAATGGTTTCTTAGACGTCAGGTGGCACTTTTCGGGGAAATGTGCGCGGAACC
CCTATTTGTTTATTTTTCTAAATACATTCAAATATGTATCCGCTCATGAGACAATAACCCTGATAAATGC
TTCAATAATATTGAAAAAGGAAGAGTATGAGTATTCAACATTTCCGTGTCGCCCTTATTCCCTTTTTTGC
GGCATTTTGCCTTCCTGTTTTTGCTCACCCAGAAACGCTGGTGAAAGTAAAAGATGCTGAAGATCAGTTG
GGTGCACGAGTGGGTTACATCGAACTGGATCTCAACAGCGGTAAGATCCTTGAGAGTTTTCGCCCCGAAG
AACGTTTTCCAATGATGAGCACTTTCAAAGTTCTGCTATGTGGCGCGGTATTATCCCGTATTGACGCCGG
GCAAGAGCAACTCGGTCGCCGCATACACTATTCTCAGAATGACTTGGTTGAGTACTCACCAGTCACAGAA
AAGCATCTTACGGATGGCATGACAGTAAGAGAATTATGCAGTGCTGCCATAACCATGAGTGATAACACTG
CGGCCAACTTACTTCTGACAACTATCGGAGGACCGAAGGAGCTAACCGCTTTTTTGCACAACATGGGGGA
TCATGTAACTCGCCTTGATCGTTGGGAACCGGAGCTGAATGAAGCCATACCAAACGACGAGCGTGACACC
ACGATGCCTGTAGCAATGGCAACAACGTTGCGCAAACTATTAACTGGCGAACTACTTACTCTAGCTTCCC
GGCAACAATTAATAGACTGGATGGAGGCGGATAAAGTTGCAGGACCACTTCTGCGCTCGGCCCTTCCGGC
TGGCTGGTTTATTGCTGATAAATCTGGAGCCGGTGAGCGTGGGTCTCGCGGTATCATTGCAGCACTGGGG
CCAGATGGTAAGCCCTCCCGTATCGTAGTTATCTACACGACGGGGAGTCAGGCAACTATGGATGAACGAA
ATAGACAGATCGCTGAGATAGGTGCCTCACTGATTAAGCATTGGTAATTCGAAATGACCGACCAAGCGAC
GCCCAACCGGTATCAGCTCACTCAAAGGCGGTAATACGGTTATCCACAGAATCAGGGGATAACGCAGGAA
AGAACATGTGAGCAAAAGGCCAGCAAAAGGCCAGGAACCGTAAAAAGGCCGCGTTGCTGGCGTTTTTCCA
TAGGCTCCGCCCCCCTGACGAGCATCACAAAAATCGACGCTCAAGTCAGAGGTGGCGAAACCCGACAGGA
CTATAAAGATACCAGGCGTTTCCCCCTGGAAGCTCCCTCGTGCGCTCTCCTGTTCCGACCCTGCCGCTTA
CCGGATACCTGTCCGCCTTTCTCCCTTCGGGAAGCGTGGCGCTTTCTCATAGCTCACGCTGTAGGTATCT
CAGTTCGGTGTAGGTCGTTCGCTCCAAGCTGGGCTGTGTGCACGAACCCCCCGTTCAGCCCGACCGCTGC
GCCTTATCCGGTAACTATCGTCTTGAGTCCAACCCGGTAAGACACGACTTATCGCCACTGGCAGCAGCCA
CTGGTAACAGGATTAGCAGAGCGAGGTATGTAGGCGGTGCTACAGAGTTCTTGAAGTGGTGGCCTAACTA
CGGCTACACTAGAAGGACAGTATTTGGTATCTGCGCTCTGCTGAAGCCAGTTACCTTCGGAAAAAGAGTT
GGTAGCTCTTGATCCGGCAAACAAACCACCGCTGGTAGCGGTGGTTTTTTTGTTTGCAAGCAGCAGATTA
CGCGCAGAAAAAAAGGATTTCAAGAAGATCCTTTGATCTTTTCTACGGGGTCTGACGCTCAGTGGAACGA
AAACTCACGTTAAGGGATTTTGGTCATGAGATTATCAAAAAGGATCTTCACCTAGATCCTTTTATAGTCC
GGAAATACAGGAACGCACGCTGGATGGCCCTTCGCTGGGATGGTGAAACCATGAAAAATGGCAGCTTCAG
TGGATTAAGTGGGGGTAATGTGGCCTGTACCCTCTGGTTGCATAGGTATTCATACGGTTAAAATTTATCA
GGCGCGATTGCGGCAGTTTTTCGGGTGGTTTGTTGCCATTTTTACCTGTCTGCTGCCGTGATCGCGCTGA
ACGCGTTTTAGCGGTGCGTACAATTAAGGGATTATGGTAAATCCACTTACTGTCTGCCCTCGTAGCCATC
GAGATAAACCGCAGTACTCCGGCCACGATGCGTCCGGCGTAGAGGATCGAGATCTACCGGGTAGGGGAGG
CGCTTTTCCCAAGGCAGTCTGGAGCATGCGCTTTAGCAGCCCCGCTGGGCACTTGGCGCTACACAAGTGG
CCTCTGGCCTCGCACACATTCCACATCCACCGGTAGGCGCCAACCGGCTCCGTTCTTTGGTGGCCCCTTC
GCGCCACCTTCTACTCCTCCCCTAGTCAGGAAGTTCCCCCCCGCCCCGCAGCTCGCGTCGTGCAGGACGT
GACAAATGGAAGTAGCACGTCTCACTAGTCTCGTGCAGATGGACAGCACCGCTGAGCAATGGAAGCGGGT
AGGCCTTTGGGGCAGCGGCCAATAGCAGCTTTGCTCCTTCGCTTTCTGGGCTCAGAGGCTGGGAAGGGGT
GGGTCCGGGGGCGGGCTCAGGGGCGGGCTCAGGGGCGGGGCGGGCGCCCGAAGGTCCTCCGGAGGCCCGG
CATTCTGCACGCTTCAAAAGCGCACGTCTGCCGCGCTGTTCTCCTCTTCCTCATCTCCGGGCCTTTCGAC
CTGCAGCCCAAGCTTGGCAATCCGGTACTGTTGGTAAAGCCACCATGGAAGATGCCAAAAACATTAAGAA
GGGCCCAGCGCCATTCTACCCACTCGAAGACGGGACCGCCGGCGAGCAGCTGCACAAAGCCATGAAGCGC
TACGCCCTGGTGCCCGGCACCATCGCCTTTACCGACGCACATATCGAGGTGGACATTACCTACGCCGAGT
ACTTCGAGATGAGCGTTCGGCTGGCAGAAGCTATGAAGCGCTATGGGCTGAATACAAACCATCGGATCGT
GGTGTGCAGCGAGAATAGCTTGCAGTTCTTCATGCCCGTGTTGGGTGCCCTGTTCATCGGTGTGGCTGTG
GCCCCAGCTAACGACATCTACAACGAGCGCGAGCTGCTGAACAGCATGGGCATCAGCCAGCCCACCGTCG
TATTCGTGAGCAAGAAAGGGCTGCAAAAGATCCTCAACGTGCAAAAGAAGCTACCGATCATACAAAAGAT
CATCATCATGGATAGCAAGACCGACTACCAGGGCTTCCAAAGCATGTACACCTTCGTGACTTCCCATTTG
CCACCCGGCTTCAACGAGTACGACTTCGTGCCCGAGAGCTTCGACCGGGACAAAACCATCGCCCTGATCA
TGAACAGTAGTGGCAGTACCGGATTGCCCAAGGGCGTAGCCCTACCGCACCGCACCGCTTGTGTCCGATT
CAGTCATGCCCGCGACCCCATCTTCGGCAACCAGATCATCCCCGACACCGCTATCCTCAGCGTGGTGCCA
TTTCACCACGGCTTCGGCATGTTCACCACGCTGGGCTACTTGATCTGCGGCTTTCGGGTCGTGCTCATGT
ACCGCTTCGAGGAGGAGCTATTCTTGCGCAGCTTGCAAGACTATAAGATTCAATCTGCCCTGCTGGTGCC
CACACTATTTAGCTTCTTCGCTAAGAGCACTCTCATCGACAAGTACGACCTAAGCAACTTGCACGAGATC
GCCAGCGGCGGGGCGCCGCTCAGCAAGGAGGTAGGTGAGGCCGTGGCCAAACGCTTCCACCTACCAGGCA
TCCGCCAGGGCTACGGCCTGACAGAAACAACCAGCGCCATTCTGATCACCCCCGAAGGGGACGACAAGCC
TGGCGCAGTAGGCAAGGTGGTGCCCTTCTTCGAGGCTAAGGTGGTGGACTTGGACACCGGTAAGACACTG
GGTGTGAACCAGCGCGGCGAGCTGTGCGTCCGTGGCCCCATGATCATGAGCGGCTACGTTAACAACCCCG
AGGCTACAAACGCTCTCATCGACAAGGACGGCTGGCTGCACAGCGGCGACATCGCCTACTGGGACGAGGA
CGAGCACTTCTTCATCGTGGACCGGCTGAAGAGCCTGATCAAATACAAGGGCTACCAGGTAGCCCCAGCC
GAACTGGAGAGCATCCTGCTGCAACACCCCAACATCTTCGACGCCGGGGTCGCCGGCCTGCCCGACGACG
ATGCCGGCGAGCTGCCCGCCGCAGTCGTCGTGCTGGAACACGGTAAAACCATGACCGAGAAGGAGATCGT
GGACTATGTGGCCAGCCAGGTTACAACCGCCAAGAAGCTGCGCGGTGGTGTTGTGTTCGTGGACGAGGTG
CCTAAAGGACTGACCGGCAAGTTGGACGCCCGCAAGATCCGCGAGATTCTCATTAAGGCCAAGAAGGGCG
GCAAGATCGCCGTGTAATTCTAGTTGTTTAAACGAGACCATTACTCCAGCTGCCTCCCAGATTAATGCAT
AAAGCCAAGGAACTACCCCGCTCCCTGCGCTATAGGGTCACTTTAAGCTCTGGGGAAAAAGGAGAAAGTG
AGAGGAGAGTTCTCTGCATCCTCCCTCCTTGCTTGTCACCCAGTTGCCTTTAAACCAAATTCTAACCAGC
CTATCCCCAGGTAGGGGGACGTTGGTTATATTCTGTTAGAGGGGGACGGTCGTATTTTCCTCCCTACCCG
CCAAGTCATCCTTTCTACTGCTTTTGAGGCCCTCCCTCAGCTCTCTGTGGGTAGGGGTTACAATTCACAT
TCCTTATTCTGAGAATTTGGCCCCAGCTGTTTGCCTTTGACTCCCTGACCTCCAGAGCCAGGGTTGTGCC
TTATTGTCCCATCTGTGGGCCTCATTCTGCCAAAGCTGGACCAAGGCTAACCTTTCTAAGCTCCCTAACT
TGGGCCAGAAACCAAAGCTGAGCTTTTAACTTTCTCCCTCTATGACACAAATGAATTGAGGGTAGGAGGA
GGGTGCACATAACCCTTACCCTACCTCTGCCAAAAAGTGGGGGCTGTACTGGGGACTGCTCGGATGATCT
TTCTTAGTGCTACTTCTTTCAGCTGTCCCTGTAGCGACAGGTCTAAGATCTGACTGCCTCCTCCTTTCTC
TGGCCTCTTCCCCCTTCCCTCTTCTCTTCAGCTAGGCTAGCTGGTTTGGAGTAGAATGGCAACTAATTCT
AATTTTTATTTATTAAATATTTGGGGTTTTGGTTTTAAAGCCAGAATTACGGCTAGCACCTAGCATTTCA
GCAGAGGGACCATTTTAGACCAAAATGTACTGTTAATGGGTTTTTTTTAAAAATTAAAAGATTAAATAAA
AAATATTAAATAAAACATGGCAATAAGTGTCAGACTATTAGGAATTGAGAAGGGGGATCAACTAAATAAA
CGAAGAGAGTCTTTCTTATGCCTTCCTTGCAAGTCGACCTGCAGG
