Features (pLannotate 1.2.2; 18 found; start..end, strand, type, name):
     67..566     +  promoter       PGK promoter: mouse phosphoglycerate kinase 1 promoter
    613..2265    +  CDS            luciferase: firefly luciferase synthetic luc2 version of the luciferase gene
   3260..3283    +  misc_feature   MCS (fragment): pUC18/19 multiple cloning site
   3290..3339    +  CDS            SET1 (fragment): solubility-enhancement tag derived from T7 phage gene 10B
   3347..3366    +  terminator     T7 terminator (fragment): transcription terminator for bacteriophage T7 RNA polymerase
   3388..3509    -  polyA_signal   SV40 poly(A) signal: SV40 polyadenylation signal
   3532..3600    -  CDS            large T antigen (fragment): large T antigen from SV40 (simian virus 40)
   3605..3637    +  rep_origin     M13 ori (fragment): M13 bacteriophage origin of replication; arrow indicates direction of (+) strand synthesis
   3638..3689    -  misc_feature   bom (fragment): basis of mobility region from pBR322
   3754..4111    +  promoter       SV40 promoter: SV40 enhancer and early promoter
   4162..5094    +  CDS            hRluc: Renilla luciferase human codon-optimized
   5145..5937    +  CDS            NeoR/KanR (fragment): aminoglycoside phosphotransferase from Tn5; aph(3')-II (or nptII); confers resistance to neomycin, kanamycin, and G418 (Geneticin®)
   6001..6049    +  polyA_signal   poly(A) signal: synthetic polyadenylation signal
   6070..6162    -  CDS            tnpA (fragment): TN5P_ECOLX - Also known as tnp. Experimental evidence at protein level: Swiss-Prot protein existence level 1. Mediates transposition of transposon Tn5 by a 'cut and paste' mechanism. First, the monomeric transposase binds the 19 bp inverted DNA repeats flanking the transposon. Then, dimerization of the DNA- bound transposase creates a synaptic DNA complex. After nicking of the first DNA strand, excision of the transposon proceeds through a series of intermediates. The transposase then mediates the insertion of the transposon at a new site by strand transfer. The activity of the wild- type tran
   6205..6309    +  promoter       AmpR promoter: bla
   6310..7170    +  CDS            AmpR: β-lactamase; bla; confers resistance to ampicillin, carbenicillin, and related antibiotics
   7328..7916    -  rep_origin     ori: high-copy-number ColE1/pMB1/pBR322/pUC origin of replication
   8032..10      +  misc_feature   cer region (across the origin): ColE1-derived recombination site that helps to maintain plasmids as monomers
>Addgene plasmid #117330 | pmiRGLO-CERS2-201 | addgene full sequence | sequence record 231314 | Addgene NGS Result
TAGCCATCGAGATAAACCGCAGTACTCCGGCCACGATGCGTCCGGCGTAGAGGATCGAGATCTACCGGGT
AGGGGAGGCGCTTTTCCCAAGGCAGTCTGGAGCATGCGCTTTAGCAGCCCCGCTGGGCACTTGGCGCTAC
ACAAGTGGCCTCTGGCCTCGCACACATTCCACATCCACCGGTAGGCGCCAACCGGCTCCGTTCTTTGGTG
GCCCCTTCGCGCCACCTTCTACTCCTCCCCTAGTCAGGAAGTTCCCCCCCGCCCCGCAGCTCGCGTCGTG
CAGGACGTGACAAATGGAAGTAGCACGTCTCACTAGTCTCGTGCAGATGGACAGCACCGCTGAGCAATGG
AAGCGGGTAGGCCTTTGGGGCAGCGGCCAATAGCAGCTTTGCTCCTTCGCTTTCTGGGCTCAGAGGCTGG
GAAGGGGTGGGTCCGGGGGCGGGCTCAGGGGCGGGCTCAGGGGCGGGGCGGGCGCCCGAAGGTCCTCCGG
AGGCCCGGCATTCTGCACGCTTCAAAAGCGCACGTCTGCCGCGCTGTTCTCCTCTTCCTCATCTCCGGGC
CTTTCGACCTGCAGCCCAAGCTTGGCAATCCGGTACTGTTGGTAAAGCCACCATGGAAGATGCCAAAAAC
ATTAAGAAGGGCCCAGCGCCATTCTACCCACTCGAAGACGGGACCGCCGGCGAGCAGCTGCACAAAGCCA
TGAAGCGCTACGCCCTGGTGCCCGGCACCATCGCCTTTACCGACGCACATATCGAGGTGGACATTACCTA
CGCCGAGTACTTCGAGATGAGCGTTCGGCTGGCAGAAGCTATGAAGCGCTATGGGCTGAATACAAACCAT
CGGATCGTGGTGTGCAGCGAGAATAGCTTGCAGTTCTTCATGCCCGTGTTGGGTGCCCTGTTCATCGGTG
TGGCTGTGGCCCCAGCTAACGACATCTACAACGAGCGCGAGCTGCTGAACAGCATGGGCATCAGCCAGCC
CACCGTCGTATTCGTGAGCAAGAAAGGGCTGCAAAAGATCCTCAACGTGCAAAAGAAGCTACCGATCATA
CAAAAGATCATCATCATGGATAGCAAGACCGACTACCAGGGCTTCCAAAGCATGTACACCTTCGTGACTT
CCCATTTGCCACCCGGCTTCAACGAGTACGACTTCGTGCCCGAGAGCTTCGACCGGGACAAAACCATCGC
CCTGATCATGAACAGTAGTGGCAGTACCGGATTGCCCAAGGGCGTAGCCCTACCGCACCGCACCGCTTGT
GTCCGATTCAGTCATGCCCGCGACCCCATCTTCGGCAACCAGATCATCCCCGACACCGCTATCCTCAGCG
TGGTGCCATTTCACCACGGCTTCGGCATGTTCACCACGCTGGGCTACTTGATCTGCGGCTTTCGGGTCGT
GCTCATGTACCGCTTCGAGGAGGAGCTATTCTTGCGCAGCTTGCAAGACTATAAGATTCAATCTGCCCTG
CTGGTGCCCACACTATTTAGCTTCTTCGCTAAGAGCACTCTCATCGACAAGTACGACCTAAGCAACTTGC
ACGAGATCGCCAGCGGCGGGGCGCCGCTCAGCAAGGAGGTAGGTGAGGCCGTGGCCAAACGCTTCCACCT
ACCAGGCATCCGCCAGGGCTACGGCCTGACAGAAACAACCAGCGCCATTCTGATCACCCCCGAAGGGGAC
GACAAGCCTGGCGCAGTAGGCAAGGTGGTGCCCTTCTTCGAGGCTAAGGTGGTGGACTTGGACACCGGTA
AGACACTGGGTGTGAACCAGCGCGGCGAGCTGTGCGTCCGTGGCCCCATGATCATGAGCGGCTACGTTAA
CAACCCCGAGGCTACAAACGCTCTCATCGACAAGGACGGCTGGCTGCACAGCGGCGACATCGCCTACTGG
GACGAGGACGAGCACTTCTTCATCGTGGACCGGCTGAAGAGCCTGATCAAATACAAGGGCTACCAGGTAG
CCCCAGCCGAACTGGAGAGCATCCTGCTGCAACACCCCAACATCTTCGACGCCGGGGTCGCCGGCCTGCC
CGACGACGATGCCGGCGAGCTGCCCGCCGCAGTCGTCGTGCTGGAACACGGTAAAACCATGACCGAGAAG
GAGATCGTGGACTATGTGGCCAGCCAGGTTACAACCGCCAAGAAGCTGCGCGGTGGTGTTGTGTTCGTGG
ACGAGGTGCCTAAAGGACTGACCGGCAAGTTGGACGCCCGCAAGATCCGCGAGATTCTCATTAAGGCCAA
GAAGGGCGGCAAGATCGCCGTGTAATTCTAGTTGTTTAAACGAGACCATTACTCCAGCTGCCTCCCAGAT
TAATGCATAAAGCCAAGGAACTACCCCGCTCCCTGCGCTATAGGGTCACTTTAAGCTCTGGGGAAAAAGG
AGAAAGTGAGAGGAGAGTTCTCTGCATCCTCCCTCCTTGCTTGTCACCCAGTTGCCTTTAAACCAAATTC
TAACCAGCCTATCCCCAGGTAGGGGGACGTTGGTTATATTCTGTTAGAGGGGGACGGTCGTATTTTCCTC
CCTACCCGCCAAGTCATCCTTTCTACTGCTTTTGAGGCCCTCCCTCAGCTCTCTGTGGGTAGGGGTTACA
ATTCACATTCCTTATTCTGAGAATTTGGCCCCAGCTGTTTGCCTTTGACTCCCTGACCTCCAGAGCCAGG
GTTGTGCCTTATTGTCCCATCTGTGGGCCTCATTCTGCCAAAGCTGGACCAAGGCTAACCTTTCTAAGCT
CCCTAACTTGGGCCAGAAACCAAAGCTGAGCTTTTAACTTTCTCCCTCTATGACACAAATGAATTGAGGG
TAGGAGGAGGGTGCACATAACCCTTACCCTACCTCTGCCAAAAAGTGGGGGCTGTACTGGGGACTGCTCG
GATGATCTTTCTTAGTGCTACTTCTTTCAGCTGTCCCTGTAGCGACAGGTCTAAGATCTGACTGCCTCCT
CCTTTCTCTGGCCTCTTCCCCCTTCCCTCTTCTCTTCAGCTAGGCTAGCTGGTTTGGAGTAGAATGGCAA
CTAATTCTAATTTTTATTTATTAAATATTTGGGGTTTTGGTTTTAAAGCCAGAATTACGGCTAGCACCTA
GCATTTCAGCAGAGGGACCATTTTAGACCAAAATGTACTGTTAATGGGTTTTTTTTTAAAATTAAAAGAT
TAAATAAAAAATATTAAATAAAACATGGCAATAAGTGTCAGACTATTAGGAATTGAGAAGGGGGATCAAC
TAAATAAACGAAGAGAGTCTTTCTTATGCCTTCCTTGCAAGTCGACCTGCAGGCATGCAAGCTGATCCGG
CTGCTAACAAAGCCCGAAAGGAAGCTGAGTTGGCTGCTGCCACCGCTGAGCAATAACTAGCATAACCCCT
TGGGGCGGCCGCTTCGAGCAGACATGATAAGATACATTGATGAGTTTGGACAAACCACAACTAGAATGCA
GTGAAAAAAATGCTTTATTTGTGAAATTTGTGATGCTATTGCTTTATTTGTAACCATTATAAGCTGCAAT
AAACAAGTTAACAACAACAATTGCATTCATTTTATGTTTCAGGTTCAGGGGGAGATGTGGGAGGTTTTTT
TAAGCAAGTAAAACCTCTACAAATGTGGTAAAATCGAATTTTAACAAAATATTAACGCTTACAATTTCCT
GATGCGGTATTTTCTCCTTACGCATCTGTGCGGTATTTCACACCGCATACGCGGATCTGCGCAGCACCAT
GGCCTGAAATAACCTCTGAAAGAGGAACTTGGTTAGGTACCTTCTGAGGCGGAAAGAACCAGCTGTGGAA
TGTGTGTCAGTTAGGGTGTGGAAAGTCCCCAGGCTCCCCAGCAGGCAGAAGTATGCAAAGCATGCATCTC
AATTAGTCAGCAACCAGGTGTGGAAAGTCCCCAGGCTCCCCAGCAGGCAGAAGTATGCAAAGCATGCATC
TCAATTAGTCAGCAACCATAGTCCCGCCCCTAACTCCGCCCATCCCGCCCCTAACTCCGCCCAGTTCCGC
CCATTCTCCGCCCCATGGCTGACTAATTTTTTTTATTTATGCAGAGGCCGAGGCCGCCTCGGCCTCTGAG
CTATTCCAGAAGTAGTGAGGAGGCTTTTTTGGAGGCCTAGGCTTTTGCAAAAAGCTTGATTCTTCTGACA
CAACAGTCTCGAACCAAAGGCTGGAGCCACCATGGCTTCCAAGGTGTACGACCCCGAGCAACGCAAACGC
ATGATCACTGGGCCTCAGTGGTGGGCTCGCTGCAAGCAAATGAACGTGCTGGACTCCTTCATCAACTACT
ATGATTCCGAGAAGCACGCCGAGAACGCCGTGATTTTTCTGCATGGTAACGCTGCCTCCAGCTACCTGTG
GAGGCACGTCGTGCCTCACATCGAGCCCGTGGCTAGATGCATCATCCCTGATCTGATCGGAATGGGTAAG
TCCGGCAAGAGCGGGAATGGCTCATATCGCCTCCTGGATCACTACAAGTACCTCACCGCTTGGTTCGAGC
TGCTGAACCTTCCAAAGAAAATCATCTTTGTGGGCCACGACTGGGGGGCTTGTCTGGCCTTTCACTACTC
CTACGAGCACCAAGACAAGATCAAGGCCATCGTCCATGCTGAGAGTGTCGTGGACGTGATCGAGTCCTGG
GACGAGTGGCCTGACATCGAGGAGGATATCGCCCTGATCAAGAGCGAAGAGGGCGAGAAAATGGTGCTTG
AGAATAACTTCTTCGTCGAGACCATGCTCCCAAGCAAGATCATGCGGAAACTGGAGCCTGAGGAGTTCGC
TGCCTACCTGGAGCCATTCAAGGAGAAGGGCGAGGTTAGACGGCCTACCCTCTCCTGGCCTCGCGAGATC
CCTCTCGTTAAGGGAGGCAAGCCCGACGTCGTCCAGATTGTCCGCAACTACAACGCCTACCTTCGGGCCA
GCGACGATCTGCCTAAGATGTTCATCGAGTCCGACCCTGGGTTCTTTTCCAACGCTATTGTCGAGGGAGC
TAAGAAGTTCCCTAACACCGAGTTCGTGAAGGTGAAGGGCCTCCACTTCAGCCAGGAGGACGCTCCAGAT
GAAATGGGTAAGTACATCAAGAGCTTCGTGGAGCGCGTGCTGAAGAACGAGCAGACCGGTGGTGGGAGCG
GAGGTGGCGGATCAGGTGGCGGAGGCTCCGGAGGGATTGAACAAGATGGATTGCACGCAGGTTCTCCGGC
CGCTTGGGTGGAGAGGCTATTCGGCTATGACTGGGCACAACAGACAATCGGCTGCTCTGATGCCGCCGTG
TTCCGGCTGTCAGCGCAGGGGCGCCCGGTTCTTTTTGTCAAGACCGACCTGTCCGGTGCCCTGAATGAAC
TGCAGGACGAGGCAGCGCGGCTATCGTGGCTGGCCACGACGGGCGTTCCTTGCGCAGCTGTGCTCGACGT
TGTCACTGAAGCGGGAAGGGACTGGCTGCTATTGGGCGAAGTGCCGGGGCAGGATCTCCTGTCATCTCAC
CTTGCTCCTGCCGAGAAAGTATCCATCATGGCTGATGCAATGCGGCGGCTGCATACGCTTGATCCGGCTA
CCTGCCCATTCGACCACCAAGCGAAACATCGCATCGAGCGAGCACGTACTCGGATGGAAGCCGGTCTTGT
CGATCAGGATGATCTGGACGAAGAGCATCAGGGGCTCGCGCCAGCCGAACTGTTCGCCAGGCTCAAGGCG
CGCATGCCCGACGGCGAGGATCTCGTCGTGACCCATGGCGATGCCTGCTTGCCGAATATCATGGTGGAAA
ATGGCCGCTTTTCTGGATTCATCGACTGTGGCCGGCTGGGTGTGGCGGACCGCTATCAGGACATAGCGTT
GGCTACCCGTGATATTGCTGAAGAGCTTGGCGGCGAATGGGCTGACCGCTTCCTCGTGCTTTACGGTATC
GCCGCTCCCGATTCGCAGCGCATCGCCTTCTATCGCCTTCTTGACGAGTTCTTCTGAGCGGGACTCTGGG
GTTCGAAATGACCGACCAAGCGACGCCCAACCTGCCATCACGATGGCCGCAATAAAATATCTTTATTTTC
ATTACATCTGTGTGTTGGTTTTTTGTGTGAATCGATAGCGATAAGGATCCTCTTTGCGCTTGCGTTTTCC
CTTGTCCAGATAGCCCAGTAGCTGACATTCATCCGGGGTCAGCACCGTTTCTGCGGACTGGCTTTCTACG
TAATGGTTTCTTAGACGTCAGGTGGCACTTTTCGGGGAAATGTGCGCGGAACCCCTATTTGTTTATTTTT
CTAAATACATTCAAATATGTATCCGCTCATGAGACAATAACCCTGATAAATGCTTCAATAATATTGAAAA
AGGAAGAGTATGAGTATTCAACATTTCCGTGTCGCCCTTATTCCCTTTTTTGCGGCATTTTGCCTTCCTG
TTTTTGCTCACCCAGAAACGCTGGTGAAAGTAAAAGATGCTGAAGATCAGTTGGGTGCACGAGTGGGTTA
CATCGAACTGGATCTCAACAGCGGTAAGATCCTTGAGAGTTTTCGCCCCGAAGAACGTTTTCCAATGATG
AGCACTTTCAAAGTTCTGCTATGTGGCGCGGTATTATCCCGTATTGACGCCGGGCAAGAGCAACTCGGTC
GCCGCATACACTATTCTCAGAATGACTTGGTTGAGTACTCACCAGTCACAGAAAAGCATCTTACGGATGG
CATGACAGTAAGAGAATTATGCAGTGCTGCCATAACCATGAGTGATAACACTGCGGCCAACTTACTTCTG
ACAACTATCGGAGGACCGAAGGAGCTAACCGCTTTTTTGCACAACATGGGGGATCATGTAACTCGCCTTG
ATCGTTGGGAACCGGAGCTGAATGAAGCCATACCAAACGACGAGCGTGACACCACGATGCCTGTAGCAAT
GGCAACAACGTTGCGCAAACTATTAACTGGCGAACTACTTACTCTAGCTTCCCGGCAACAATTAATAGAC
TGGATGGAGGCGGATAAAGTTGCAGGACCACTTCTGCGCTCGGCCCTTCCGGCTGGCTGGTTTATTGCTG
ATAAATCTGGAGCCGGTGAGCGTGGGTCTCGCGGTATCATTGCAGCACTGGGGCCAGATGGTAAGCCCTC
CCGTATCGTAGTTATCTACACGACGGGGAGTCAGGCAACTATGGATGAACGAAATAGACAGATCGCTGAG
ATAGGTGCCTCACTGATTAAGCATTGGTAATTCGAAATGACCGACCAAGCGACGCCCAACCGGTATCAGC
TCACTCAAAGGCGGTAATACGGTTATCCACAGAATCAGGGGATAACGCAGGAAAGAACATGTGAGCAAAA
GGCCAGCAAAAGGCCAGGAACCGTAAAAAGGCCGCGTTGCTGGCGTTTTTCCATAGGCTCCGCCCCCCTG
ACGAGCATCACAAAAATCGACGCTCAAGTCAGAGGTGGCGAAACCCGACAGGACTATAAAGATACCAGGC
GTTTCCCCCTGGAAGCTCCCTCGTGCGCTCTCCTGTTCCGACCCTGCCGCTTACCGGATACCTGTCCGCC
TTTCTCCCTTCGGGAAGCGTGGCGCTTTCTCATAGCTCACGCTGTAGGTATCTCAGTTCGGTGTAGGTCG
TTCGCTCCAAGCTGGGCTGTGTGCACGAACCCCCCGTTCAGCCCGACCGCTGCGCCTTATCCGGTAACTA
TCGTCTTGAGTCCAACCCGGTAAGACACGACTTATCGCCACTGGCAGCAGCCACTGGTAACAGGATTAGC
AGAGCGAGGTATGTAGGCGGTGCTACAGAGTTCTTGAAGTGGTGGCCTAACTACGGCTACACTAGAAGGA
CAGTATTTGGTATCTGCGCTCTGCTGAAGCCAGTTACCTTCGGAAAAAGAGTTGGTAGCTCTTGATCCGG
CAAACAAACCACCGCTGGTAGCGGTGGTTTTTTTGTTTGCAAGCAGCAGATTACGCGCAGAAAAAAAGGA
TTTCAAGAAGATCCTTTGATCTTTTCTACGGGGTCTGACGCTCAGTGGAACGAAAACTCACGTTAAGGGA
TTTTGGTCATGAGATTATCAAAAAGGATCTTCACCTAGATCCTTTTATAGTCCGGAAATACAGGAACGCA
CGCTGGATGGCCCTTCGCTGGGATGGTGAAACCATGAAAAATGGCAGCTTCAGTGGATTAAGTGGGGGTA
ATGTGGCCTGTACCCTCTGGTTGCATAGGTATTCATACGGTTAAAATTTATCAGGCGCGATTGCGGCAGT
TTTTCGGGTGGTTTGTTGCCATTTTTACCTGTCTGCTGCCGTGATCGCGCTGAACGCGTTTTAGCGGTGC
GTACAATTAAGGGATTATGGTAAATCCACTTACTGTCTGCCCTCG
